>Addgene plasmid #111926 | CeNL(Ca2+)_1.2μ-pcDNA3 | addgene full sequence | sequence record 214112 | Addgene NGS Result
GCAAGGCTTGACCGACAATTGCATGAAGAATCTGCTTAGGGTTAGGCGTTTTGCGCTGCTTCGCGATGTA
CGGGCCAGATATACGCGTTGACATTGATTATTGACTAGTTATTAATAGTAATCAATTACGGGGTCATTAG
TTCATAGCCCATATATGGAGTTCCGCGTTACATAACTTACGGTAAATGGCCCGCCTGGCTGACCGCCCAA
CGACCCCCGCCCATTGACGTCAATAATGACGTATGTTCCCATAGTAACGCCAATAGGGACTTTCCATTGA
CGTCAATGGGTGGAGTATTTACGGTAAACTGCCCACTTGGCAGTACATCAAGTGTATCATATGCCAAGTA
CGCCCCCTATTGACGTCAATGACGGTAAATGGCCCGCCTGGCATTATGCCCAGTACATGACCTTATGGGA
CTTTCCTACTTGGCAGTACATCTACGTATTAGTCATCGCTATTACCATGGTGATGCGGTTTTGGCAGTAC
ATCAATGGGCGTGGATAGCGGTTTGACTCACGGGGATTTCCAAGTCTCCACCCCATTGACGTCAATGGGA
GTTTGTTTTGGCACCAAAATCAACGGGACTTTCCAAAATGTCGTAACAACTCCGCCCCATTGACGCAAAT
GGGCGGTAGGCGTGTACGGTGGGAGGTCTATATAAGCAGAGCTCTCTGGCTAACTAGAGAACCCACTGCT
TACTGGCTTATCGAAATTAATACGACTCACTATAGGGAGACCCAAGCTTGGTACCGAGCTCGGATCCGAT
GGTGAGCAAGGGCGAGGAGCTGTTCACCGGGGTGGTGCCCATCCTGGTCGAGCTGGACGGCGACGTAAAC
GGCCACAAGTTCAGCGTGTCCGGCGAGGGCGAGGGCGATGCCACCTACGGCAAGCTGACCCTGAAGTTCA
TCTGCACCACCGGCAAGCTGCCCGTGCCCTGGCCCACCCTCGTGACCACCCTGTCCTGGGGCGTGCAGTG
CTTCGCCCGCTACCCCGACCACATGAAGCAGCACGACTTCTTCAAGTCCGCCATGCCCGAAGGCTACGTC
CAGGAGCGCACCATCTTCTTCAAGGACGACGGCAACTACAAGACCCGCGCCGAGGTGAAGTTCGAGGGCG
ACACCCTGGTGAACCGCATCGAGCTGAAGGGCATCGACTTCAAGGAGGACGGCAACATCCTGGGGCACAA
GCTGGAGTACAACTACTTTAGCGACAACGTCTATATCACCGCCGACAAGCAGAAGAACGGCATCAAGGCC
AACTTCAAGATCCGCCACAACATCGAGGACGGCGGCGTGCAGCTCGCCGACCACTACCAGCAGAACACCC
CCATCGGCGACGGCCCCGTGCTGCTGCCCGACAACCACTACCTGAGCACCCAGTCCAAGCTGAGCAAAGA
CCCCAACGAGAAGCGCGATCACATGGTCCTGCTGGAGTTCGTGACCGCCGCCGGGATCACTCTCGGCATG
GACGAGCTGTACAAGGGTACCGTCTTCACACTCGAAGATTTCGTTGGGGACTGGCGACAGACAGCCGGCT
ACAACCTGGACCAAGTCCTTGAACAGGGAGGTGTGTCCAGTTTGTTTCAGAATCTCGGGGTGTCCGTAAC
TCCGATCCAAAGGATTGTCCTGAGCGGTGAAAATGGGCTGAAGATCGACATCCATGTCATCATCCCGTAT
GAAGGTCCATGGATGCATGACCAACTGACAGAAGAGCAGATTGCAGAGTTCAAAGAAGCCTTCTCATTAT
TCGACAAGGATGGGGACGGCACCATCACCACAAAGGAACTTGGCACCGTTATGAGGTCGCTTGGACAAAA
CCCAACGGAAGCAGAATTGCAGGATATGATCAATGAAGTCGATGCTGATGGCAATGGAACGATTTACTTT
CCTGATTTTCTTACTATGATGGCTAGAAAAATGAAGGACACAGACAGCGAAGAGGAAATCCGAGAAGCAT
TCCGTGTTTTTGACAAGGATGGGAACGGCTACATCAGCGCTGCTGATTTACGTCACGTCATGACAAACCT
CGGGGAGAAGTTAACAGATGAAGAAGTTGATGAAATGATAAGGGAAGCAGATATCGATGGTGAAGGCCAA
GTAAACTATGAAGAGTTTGTACAAATGATGACAGCAAAGGGGGGGAAGAGGCGCTGGAAGAAAAACTTCA
TTGCCGTCAGCGCTGCCAACCGGTTCAAGAAGATCTCCAGCTCCGGGGCACTGGAGCTCCTGAGCGGCGA
CCAAATGGGCCAGATCGAAAAAATTTTTAAGGTGGTGTACCCTGTGGATGATCATCACTTTAAGGTGATC
CTGCACTATGGCACACTGGTAATCGACGGGGTTACGCCGAACATGATCGACTATTTCGGACGGCCGTATG
AAGGCATCGCCGTGTTCGACGGCAAAAAGATCACTGTAACAGGGACCCTGTGGAACGGCAACAAAATTAT
CGACGAGCGCCTGATCAACCCCGACGGCTCCCTGCTGTTCCGAGTAACCATCAACGGAGTGACCGGCTGG
CGGCTGTGCGAACGCATTCTGGCGTAAGAATTCTGCAGATATCCATCACACTGGCGGCCGCTCGAGCATG
CATCTAGAGGGCCCTATTCTATAGTGTCACCTAAATGCTAGAGCTCGCTGATCAGCCTCGACTGTGCCTT
CTAGTTGCCAGCCATCTGTTGTTTGCCCCTCCCCCGTGCCTTCCTTGACCCTGGAAGGTGCCACTCCCAC
TGTCCTTTCCTAATAAAATGAGGAAATTGCATCGCATTGTCTGAGTAGGTGTCATTCTATTCTGGGGGGT
GGGGTGGGGCAGGACAGCAAGGGGGAGGATTGGGAAGACAATAGCAGGCATGCTGGGGATGCGGTGGGCT
CTATGGCTTCTGAGGCGGAAAGAACCAGCTGGGGCTCTAGGGGGTATCCCC
[124 nt withheld, positions 2922-3045]
C
[91 nt withheld, positions 3047-3137]
A
[49 nt withheld, positions 3139-3187]
CCTTTGACGTTGGAGTCCACGTTCTTT
[37 nt withheld, positions 3215-3251]
ACCCTATCTCGGTCTATTCTTTTGATTTATAAGGGATTTTGCCGATTTCGGCCTATTGGTTAAAAAATGA
GCTGATTTAACAAAAATTTAACGCGAATTAATTCTGTGGAATGTGTGTCAGTTAGGGTGTGGAAAGTCCC
CAGGCTCCCCAGCAGGCAGAAGTATGCAAAGCATGCATCTCAATTAGTCAGCAACCAGGTGTGGAAAGTC
CCCAGGCTCCCCAGCAGGCAGAAGTATGCAAAGCATGCATCTCAATTAGTCAGCAACCATAGTCCCGCCC
CTAACTCCGCCCATCCCGCCCCTAACTCCGCCCAGTTCCGCCCATTCTCCGCCCCATGGCTGACTAATTT
TTTTTATTTATGCAGAGGCCGAGGCCGCCTCTGCCTCTGAGCTATTCCAGAAGTAGTGAGGAGGCTTTTT
TGGAGGCCTAGGCTTTTGCAAAAAGCTCCCGGGAGCTTGTATATCCATTTTCGGATCTGATCAAGAGACA
GGATGAGGATCGTTTCGCATGATTGAACAAGATGGATTGCACGCAGGTTCTCCGGCCGCTTGGGTGGAGA
GGCTATTCGGCTATGACTGGGCACAACAGACAATCGGCTGCTCTGATGCCGCCGTGTTCCGGCTGTCAGC
GCAGGGGCGCCCGGTTCTTTTTGTCAAGACCGACCTGTCCGGTGCCCTGAATGAACTGCAGGACGAGGCA
GCGCGGCTATCGTGGCTGGCCACGACGGGCGTTCCTTGCGCAGCTGTGCTCGACGTTGTCACTGAAGCGG
GAAGGGACTGGCTGCTATTGGGCGAAGTGCCGGGGCAGGATCTCCTGTCATCTCACCTTGCTCCTGCCGA
GAAAGTATCCATCATGGCTGATGCAATGCGGCGGCTGCATACGCTTGATCCGGCTACCTGCCCATTCGAC
CACCAAGCGAAACATCGCATCGAGCGAGCACGTACTCGGATGGAAGCCGGTCTTGTCGATCAGGATGATC
TGGACGAAGAGCATCAGGGGCTCGCGCCAGCCGAACTGTTCGCCAGGCTCAAGGCGCGCATGCCCGACGG
CGAGGATCTCGTCGTGACCCATGGCGATGCCTGCTTGCCGAATATCATGGTGGAAAATGGCCGCTTTTCT
GGATTCATCGACTGTGGCCGGCTGGGTGTGGCGGACCGCTATCAGGACATAGCGTTGGCTACCCGTGATA
TTGCTGAAGAGCTTGGCGGCGAATGGGCTGACCGCTTCCTCGTGCTTTACGGTATCGCCGCTCCCGATTC
GCAGCGCATCGCCTTCTATCGCCTTCTTGACGAGTTCTTCTGAGCGGGACTCTGGGGTTCGAAATGACCG
ACCAAGCGACGCCCAACCTGCCATCACGAGATTTCGATTCCACCGCCGCCTTCTATGAAAGGTTGGGCTT
CGGAATCGTTTTCCGGGACGCCGGCTGGATGATCCTCCAGCGCGGGGATCTCATGCTGGAGTTCTTCGCC
CACCCCAACTTGTTTATTGCAGCTTATAATGGTTACAAATAAAGCAATAGCATCACAAATTTCACAAATA
AAGCATTTTTTTCACTGCATTCTAGTTGTGGTTTGTCCAAACTCATCAATGTATCTTATCATGTCTGTAT
ACCGTCGACCTCTAGCTAGAGCTTGGCGTAATCATGGTCATAGCTGTTTCCTGTGTGAAATTGTTATCCG
CTCACAATTCCACACAACATACGAGCCGGAAGCATAAAGTGTAAAGCCTGGGGTGCCTAATGAGTGAGCT
AACTCACATTAATTGCGTTGCGCTCACTGCCCGCTTTCCAGTCGGGAAACCTGTCGTGCCAGCTGCATTA
ATGAATCGGCCAACGCGCGGGGAGAGGCGGTTTGCGTATTGGGCGCTCTTCCGCTTCCTCGCTCACTGAC
TCGCTGCGCTCGGTCGTTCGGCTGCGGCGAGCGGTATCAGCTCACTCAAAGGCGGTAATACGGTTATCCA
CAGAATCAGGGGATAACGCAGGAAAGAACATGTGAGCAAAAGGCCAGCAAAAGGCCAGGAACCGTAAAAA
GGCCGCGTTGCTGGCGTTTTTCCATAGGCTCCGCCCCCCTGACGAGCATCACAAAAATCGACGCTCAAGT
CAGAGGTGGCGAAACCCGACAGGACTATAAAGATACCAGGCGTTTCCCCCTGGAAGCTCCCTCGTGCGCT
CTCCTGTTCCGACCCTGCCGCTTACCGGATACCTGTCCGCCTTTCTCCCTTCGGGAAGCGTGGCGCTTTC
TCATAGCTCACGCTGTAGGTATCTCAGTTCGGTGTAGGTCGTTCGCTCCAAGCTGGGCTGTGTGCACGAA
CCCCCCGTTCAGCCCGACCGCTGCGCCTTATCCGGTAACTATCGTCTTGAGTCCAACCCGGTAAGACACG
ACTTATCGCCACTGGCAGCAGCCACTGGTAACAGGATTAGCAGAGCGAGGTATGTAGGCGGTGCTACAGA
GTTCTTGAAGTGGTGGCCTAACTACGGCTACACTAGAAGAACAGTATTTGGTATCTGCGCTCTGCTGAAG
CCAGTTACCTTCGGAAAAAGAGTTGGTAGCTCTTGATCCGGCAAACAAACCACCGCTGGTAGCGGTGGTT
TTTTTGTTTGCAAGCAGCAGATTACGCGCAGAAAAAAAGGATCTCAAGAAGATCCTTTGATCTTTTCTAC
GGGGTCTGACGCTCAGTGGAACGAAAACTCACGTTAAGGGATTTTGGTCATGAGATTATCAAAAAGGATC
TTCACCTAGATCCTTTTAAATTAAAAATGAAGTTTTAAATCAATCTAAAGTATATATGAGTAAACTTGGT
CTGACAGTTACCAATGCTTAATCAGTGAGGCACCTATCTCAGCGATCTGTCTATTTCGTTCATCCATAGT
TGCCTGACTCCCCGTCGTGTAGATAACTACGATACGGGAGGGCTTACCATCTGGCCCCAGTGCTGCAATG
ATACCGCGAGACCCACGCTCACCGGCTCCAGATTTATCAGCAATAAACCAGCCAGCCGGAAGGGCCGAGC
GCAGAAGTGGTCCTGCAACTTTATCCGCCTCCATCCAGTCTATTAATTGTTGCCGGGAAGCTAGAGTAAG
TAGTTCGCCAGTTAATAGTTTGCGCAACGTTGTTGCCATTGCTACAGGCATCGTGGTGTCACGCTCGTCG
TTTGGTATGGCTTCATTCAGCTCCGGTTCCCAACGATCAAGGCGAGTTACATGATCCCCCATGTTGTGCA
AAAAAGCGGTTAGCTCCTTCGGTCCTCCGATCGTTGTCAGAAGTAAGTTGGCCGCAGTGTTATCACTCAT
GGTTATGGCAGCACTGCATAATTCTCTTACTGTCATGCCATCCGTAAGATGCTTTTCTGTGACTGGTGAG
TACTCAACCAAGTCATTCTGAGAATAGTGTATGCGGCGACCGAGTTGCTCTTGCCCGGCGTCAATACGGG
ATAATACCGCGCCACATAGCAGAACTTTAAAAGTGCTCATCATTGGAAAACGTTCTTCGGGGCGAAAACT
CTCAAGGATCTTACCGCTGTTGAGATCCAGTTCGATGTAACCCACTCGTGCACCCAACTGATCTTCAGCA
TCTTTTACTTTCACCAGCGTTTCTGGGTGAGCAAAAACAGGAAGGCAAAATGCCGCAAAAAAGGGAATAA
GGGCGACACGGAAATGTTGAATACTCATACTCTTCCTTTTTCAATATTATTGAAGCATTTATCAGGGTTA
TTGTCTCATGAGCGGATACATATTTGAATGTATTTAGAAAAATAAACAAATAGGGGTTCCGCGCACATTT
CCCCGAAAAGTGCCACCTGACGTCGACGGATCGGGAGATCTCCCGATCCCCTATGGTGCACTCTCAGTAC
AATCTGCTCTGATGCCGCATAGTTAAGCCAGTATCTGCTCCCTGCTTGTGTGTTGGAGGTCGCTGAGTAG
TGCGCGAGCAAAATTTAAGCTACAACAAG
Features (pLannotate 1.2.2; 25 found; start..end, strand, type, name):
     90..469     +  enhancer       CMV enhancer: human cytomegalovirus immediate early enhancer
    470..673     +  promoter       CMV promoter: human cytomegalovirus (CMV) immediate early promoter
    669..702     +  LTR            5' LTR (truncated) (fragment): truncated 5' long terminal repeat (LTR) from HIV-1
    718..736     +  promoter       T7 promoter: promoter for bacteriophage T7 RNA polymerase
    769..1485    +  CDS            mTurquoise2: mTurquoise2 is a basic (constitutively fluorescent) cyan fluorescent protein published in 2012, derived from Aequorea victoria. It is reported to be a rapidly-maturing monomer with very low acid sensitivity.
   1492..1687    +  CDS            Nluc (fragment): NanoLuc® luciferase human codon-optimized
   1693..2139    +  CDS            CALM_STIJA: Experimental evidence at protein level: Swiss-Prot protein existence level 1. Calmodulin mediates the control of a large number of enzymes, ion channels and other proteins by Ca(2+). Among the enzymes to be stimulated by the calmodulin-Ca(2+) complex are a number of protein kinases and phosphatases. From Stichopus japonicus (Sea cucumber).
   2146..2223    +  CDS            MYLK2 (fragment): MYLK2_HUMAN - Experimental evidence at protein level: Swiss-Prot protein existence level 1. Implicated in the level of global muscle contraction and cardiac function. Phosphorylates a specific serine in the N-terminus of a myosin light chain. From Homo sapiens (Human).
   2230..2547    +  CDS            Nluc (fragment): NanoLuc® luciferase human codon-optimized
   2608..2626    -  promoter       SP6 promoter: promoter for bacteriophage SP6 RNA polymerase
   2652..2876    +  polyA_signal   bGH poly(A) signal: bovine growth hormone polyadenylation signal
   2880..2901    +  promoter       SV40 promoter (fragment): SV40 enhancer and early promoter
   2922..3350    +  rep_origin     f1 ori (sequence partly withheld): f1 bacteriophage origin of replication; arrow indicates direction of (+) strand synthesis
   3364..3693    +  promoter       SV40 promoter: SV40 enhancer and early promoter
   3760..4551    +  CDS            neo: KKA2_KLEPN - Also known as kan, nptII. Experimental evidence at protein level: Swiss-Prot protein existence level 1. Resistance to kanamycin, neomycin, paromomycin, ribostamycin, butirosin and gentamicin B. From Klebsiella pneumoniae.
   4575..4733    +  CDS            ble (fragment): BLE_KLEPN - Experimental evidence at protein level: Swiss-Prot protein existence level 1. Binding protein with a strong affinity to the bleomycin family of antibiotics. Binds to CL990; an antimitotic-antibiotic compound. From Klebsiella pneumoniae.
   4728..4849    +  polyA_signal   SV40 poly(A) signal: SV40 polyadenylation signal
   4922..4938    -  protein_bind   lac operator: The lac repressor binds to the lac operator to inhibit transcription in E. coli. This inhibition can be relieved by adding lactose or isopropyl-β-D-thiogalactopyranoside (IPTG). lac repressor encoded by lacI
   4946..4976    -  promoter       lac promoter: promoter for the E. coli lac operon
   4991..5012    -  protein_bind   CAP binding site: CAP binding activates transcription in the presence of cAMP. E. coli catabolite activator protein
   5025..5117    -  CDS            lacI (fragment): lac repressor; lacI; The lac repressor binds to the lac operator to inhibit transcription in E. coli. This inhibition can be relieved by adding lactose or isopropyl-β-D-thiogalactopyranoside (IPTG).
   5300..5888    -  rep_origin     ori: high-copy-number ColE1/pMB1/pBR322/pUC origin of replication
   6059..6919    -  CDS            AmpR: β-lactamase; bla; confers resistance to ampicillin, carbenicillin, and related antibiotics
   6920..7024    -  promoter       AmpR promoter: bla
   7083..7135    -  misc_feature   bom (fragment): basis of mobility region from pBR322
