[The description below was written by a language model from this plasmid's Addgene catalogue record and pLannotate feature annotations shown in this document.]
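Description:
CeNL(Ca2+)_1.2μ-pcDNA3 is a mammalian expression plasmid built on the pcDNA3 backbone that encodes a genetically encoded, cyan-emitting bioluminescent calcium indicator of intermediate affinity. It is maintained in E. coli at high copy through a ColE1/pUC-type origin with ampicillin selection from the β-lactamase gene. An f1 origin is also present. For mammalian cells, an SV40 early promoter drives the neomycin phosphotransferase gene followed by an SV40 polyadenylation signal, allowing G418 selection of stable transfectants. The catalogue lists a total size of 7179 bp, while the sequenced record annotated here is about 7.2 kb. Short hits to an HIV-1 LTR, ble, lacI and bom are fragments and are probably annotation artefacts or backbone remnants rather than functional parts.

The roughly 1.8 kb synthetic insert, cloned between BamHI and EcoRI, sits downstream of the CMV enhancer/promoter and upstream of the bGH polyadenylation signal, flanked by T7 and SP6 promoters from the backbone. The feature table shows a single fusion reading frame. The cyan fluorescent protein mTurquoise2 comes first, followed by an N-terminal fragment of NanoLuc luciferase, a calmodulin domain, a short calmodulin-binding peptide matching myosin light chain kinase, and the remaining C-terminal part of NanoLuc. In this arrangement the calcium-sensing calmodulin–peptide module splits the luciferase, so calcium-dependent binding is expected to modulate luciferase activity. Energy transfer from NanoLuc to mTurquoise2 would account for the bright cyan emission. Three calmodulin substitutions (E67D, E104D, D133E) are recorded and presumably tune the calcium affinity. The indicator belongs to a series developed for multicolour luminescent calcium imaging in single living cells, without the need for excitation light.
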