Addgene plasmid #111926: CeNL(Ca2+)_1.2μ-pcDNA3
Purpose: Cyan color bright luminescent calcium indicator with intermediate affinity
Depositing lab: Takeharu Nagai. Depositing organization: The University of Osaka. Publication: Bioluminescent Low-Affinity Ca(2+) Indicator for ER with Multicolor Calcium Imaging in Single Living Cells. Hossain MN, Suzuki K, Iwano M, Matsuda T, Nagai T. ACS Chem Biol. 2018 Mar 9. doi: 10.1021/acschembio.7b01014. PubMed 29494125.
Backbone
  Vector backbone: pcDNA3
  Backbone manufacturer: Invitrogen
  Backbone size w/o insert (bp): 5400
  Total vector size (bp): 7179
  Vector type: Mammalian Expression
  Selectable markers: Neomycin (select with G418)
Growth in bacteria
  Bacterial resistance: Ampicillin, 100 μg/mL
  Growth temperature: 37°C
  Growth strain: DH5alpha
  Copy number: High Copy
Gene/Insert
  Gene/Insert name: CeNL(Ca2+)_1.2μ
  Species: Synthetic
  Insert size (bp): 1779
  Mutation: E67D, E104D, D133E at CaM
  GenBank ID: LC334051
  Promoter: CMV
  Cloning method: Restriction Enzyme; 5′ cloning site BamHI (not destroyed); 3′ cloning site EcoRI (not destroyed)
  Sequencing primers: 5′ TTGGATCCGATGGTGAGCAAGGGCGAGGAG; 3′ ATGCTCGAGTTACGCCAGAATGCGTTCGCACAG
Terms and licenses: Academic/Nonprofit Terms; Industry Terms: Not Available to Industry
How to cite: CeNL(Ca2+)_1.2μ-pcDNA3 was a gift from Takeharu Nagai (Addgene plasmid # 111926 ; http://n2t.net/addgene:111926 ; RRID:Addgene_111926)
