>Addgene plasmid #111926 | CeNL(Ca2+)_1.2μ-pcDNA3 | depositor partial sequence | sequence record 210490 | CeNL(Ca2+)_1.2μ-pcDNA3 sequence 1779 bps
ATGGTGAGCAAGGGCGAGGAGCTGTTCACCGGGGTGGTGCCCATCCTGGTCGAGCTGGACGGCGACGTAA
ACGGCCACAAGTTCAGCGTGTCCGGCGAGGGCGAGGGCGATGCCACCTACGGCAAGCTGACCCTGAAGTT
CATCTGCACCACCGGCAAGCTGCCCGTGCCCTGGCCCACCCTCGTGACCACCCTGTCCTGGGGCGTGCAG
TGCTTCGCCCGCTACCCCGACCACATGAAGCAGCACGACTTCTTCAAGTCCGCCATGCCCGAAGGCTACG
TCCAGGAGCGCACCATCTTCTTCAAGGACGACGGCAACTACAAGACCCGCGCCGAGGTGAAGTTCGAGGG
CGACACCCTGGTGAACCGCATCGAGCTGAAGGGCATCGACTTCAAGGAGGACGGCAACATCCTGGGGCAC
AAGCTGGAGTACAACTACTTTAGCGACAACGTCTATATCACCGCCGACAAGCAGAAGAACGGCATCAAGG
CCAACTTCAAGATCCGCCACAACATCGAGGACGGCGGCGTGCAGCTCGCCGACCACTACCAGCAGAACAC
CCCCATCGGCGACGGCCCCGTGCTGCTGCCCGACAACCACTACCTGAGCACCCAGTCCAAGCTGAGCAAA
GACCCCAACGAGAAGCGCGATCACATGGTCCTGCTGGAGTTCGTGACCGCCGCCGGGATCACTCTCGGCA
TGGACGAGCTGTACAAGGGTACCGTCTTCACACTCGAAGATTTCGTTGGGGACTGGCGACAGACAGCCGG
CTACAACCTGGACCAAGTCCTTGAACAGGGAGGTGTGTCCAGTTTGTTTCAGAATCTCGGGGTGTCCGTA
ACTCCGATCCAAAGGATTGTCCTGAGCGGTGAAAATGGGCTGAAGATCGACATCCATGTCATCATCCCGT
ATGAAGGTCCATGGATGCATGACCAACTGACAGAAGAGCAGATTGCAGAGTTCAAAGAAGCCTTCTCATT
ATTCGACAAGGATGGGGACGGCACCATCACCACAAAGGAACTTGGCACCGTTATGAGGTCGCTTGGACAA
AACCCAACGGAAGCAGAATTGCAGGATATGATCAATGAAGTCGATGCTGATGGCAATGGAACGATTTACT
TTCCTGATTTTCTTACTATGATGGCTAGAAAAATGAAGGACACAGACAGCGAAGAGGAAATCCGAGAAGC
ATTCCGTGTTTTTGACAAGGATGGGAACGGCTACATCAGCGCTGCTGATTTACGTCACGTCATGACAAAC
CTCGGGGAGAAGTTAACAGATGAAGAAGTTGATGAAATGATAAGGGAAGCAGATATCGATGGTGAAGGCC
AAGTAAACTATGAAGAGTTTGTACAAATGATGACAGCAAAGGGGGGGAAGAGGCGCTGGAAGAAAAACTT
CATTGCCGTCAGCGCTGCCAACCGGTTCAAGAAGATCTCCAGCTCCGGGGCACTGGAGCTCCTGAGCGGC
GACCAAATGGGCCAGATCGAAAAAATTTTTAAGGTGGTGTACCCTGTGGATGATCATCACTTTAAGGTGA
TCCTGCACTATGGCACACTGGTAATCGACGGGGTTACGCCGAACATGATCGACTATTTCGGACGGCCGTA
TGAAGGCATCGCCGTGTTCGACGGCAAAAAGATCACTGTAACAGGGACCCTGTGGAACGGCAACAAAATT
ATCGACGAGCGCCTGATCAACCCCGACGGCTCCCTGCTGTTCCGAGTAACCATCAACGGAGTGACCGGCT
GGCGGCTGTGCGAACGCATTCTGGCGTAA
